>Addgene plasmid #59653 | pBS-SK(-) Dmel Or43a | addgene partial sequence | sequence record 96960 | M13pUC-Fwd 5'-CCCAGTCACGACGTTGTAAAACG-3'
TGTAATACGACTCACTATAGGGCGAATTGGGTACCGGGCCCCCCCTCGAGTTTTTTTTTTTTTTTTTTCA
TACTTTCGGGCATCCCGAGCAAACAGAATGGGCAGAGCCTTGGGCCGACTCCACATCCTTTTGACTTTAT
TCCAAGCACAACATTCAGCTGCAATCTACAATCTATTTTGTGTAACAATCTAAGAAGCCAACTATTTGCA
TGCCAGGATCCAGGAGCCAGGATGCCGACTCCGTGCCAGCAGTCCGATTAAATCCTTTCAAACGACAAGC
ATATGCAAATGCCAAACAAGCAGCCAGGACCACAGCCAGCAACAACTTTTTGCATTACCCGGATTGCTGG
AAAAGCGAATGGGAAAAGGGAAAGGGAAAAGGAAAGGAAAATAAAGGAGCAGGGGGAATATGGAAGGGGA
TACTCCGGTTTTTTCGGTCTTTCAGCTCATTTGCCGGTGACGCCACGCAGCATGGTAAAGTAGGAGTAGG
ACGCATTCAACAGACTCTGGAACATGGCCAATGTCATGGGGTAAACGTTGCCGACTCTTATCTCCATCGG
GTGTTGTGTTTGCATCAAGAAGATCAGGAGGGTTTTGCGAAACCGAGTTCCTGCCTCGTACCAGGGCACA
TTGTAAACAGCCTCCGCCACCCGGTTGTTCTCGAGGCATATTTCATTGGCCCGATTGTAGTAGGTGAAGA
GAACGTACAGCATGGTCAGAATGTACATCACTATCGAGATCACCTGGGTGGGTGAGGTTATAATATTCAG
ACAGAAGAGCAGTGAGCAGATTATCGAGCCAAAAATAATTGCTTCCACCGCCACAATGTTGGCCACCAGT
TTGTTGAGCTGCCACACATAGCGCATCACCTGCGTGTGGTACGCAATGCAGGAGGCCAGCCTTTGGAAGC
GCTCCTCCTCCGACTGCTCTTCTCCGCCAATCTGGCCCAGCCTGTGTACCAGGATCTGCAGCATGGCCTT
CCCAAAGATGGCCAGGCCGGCAAA
