>Addgene plasmid #59653 | pBS-SK(-) Dmel Or43a | addgene partial sequence | sequence record 96961 | M13pUC-Rev 5'-AGCGGATAACAATTTCACACAGG-3'
TGACCATGATTACGCCAAGCTCGAAATTAACCCTCACTAAAGGGAACAAAAGCTGGAGCTCCACCGCGGT
GGCGGCCGCTCTAGAACTAGTGGATCCCCCGGGCTGCAGGAATTCGGCACGAGGCTTATAGAAAGTGCCG
AGCAATGACAATCGAGGATATCGGCCTGGTGGGCATCAACGTGCGGATGTGGCGACACTTGGCCGTGCTG
TACCCCACTCCGGGCTCCAGCTGGCGCAAGTTCGCCTTCGTGCTGCCGGTGACTGCGATGAATCTGATGC
AGTTCGTCTACCTGCTGCGGATGTGGGGCGACCTGCCCGCCTTCATTCTGAACATGTTCTTCTTCTCGGC
CATTTTCAACGCCCTGATGCGCACGTGGCTGGTCATAATCAAGCGGCGCCAGTTCGAGGAGTTTCTCGGC
CAACTGGCCACTCTGTTCCATTCGATTCTCGACTCCACCGACGAGTGGGGGCGTGGCATCCTGCGGAGGG
CGGAACGGGAGGCTCGGAACCTGGCCATCCTTAATTTGAGTGCCTCCTTCCTGGACATTGTCGGTGCTCT
GGTATCGCCGCTTTTCAGGGAGGAGAGAGCTCATCCCTTCGGCGTAGCTCTACCAGGAGTGAGCATGACC
AGTTCACCCGTCTACGAGGTTATCTACTTGGCCCAACTGCCTACGCCCCTGCTGCTGTCCATGATGTACA
TGCCTTTCGTCAGCCTTTTTGCCGGCCTGGCCATCTTTGGGAAGGCCATGCTGCAGATCCTGGTACACAG
GCTGGGCCAGATTGGCGGAGAAGAGCAGTCGGAGGAGGAGCGCTTCCAAAGGCTGGCCTCCTGCATTGCG
TACCACACGCAGGTGATGCGCTATGTGTGGCAGCTCAACAAACTGGTGGCCAACATTGTGGCGGTGGAAG
CAATTATTTTTGGCTCGATAATCTGCTCACTGCTCTTCTGTCTGAATATTATAACCTCACCCACCCAGGT
GATCTCGATAGTGATGTACATTCTGACCATGCTGTACGTTCTCTTCACCTACTACAATCGGGC
