[The description below was written by a language model from this plasmid's Addgene catalogue record.]
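Description:
pBS-SK(-) Dmel Or43a is a cDNA clone of the Drosophila melanogaster odorant receptor gene Or43a carried in the pBluescript SK(-) phagemid, a small (about 3 kb) general-purpose cloning vector from Stratagene. It is catalogued as a bacterial expression vector, but in practice it serves as a cloning and template plasmid. It is maintained in E. coli at high copy number and selected with ampicillin. The insert is roughly 1.5 kb and is recorded as derived from cDNA. The cloning method, the restriction sites used and the orientation of the insert within the polylinker are not stated. The insert is flanked by the standard M13 forward and reverse primer sites, which are listed for sequencing from either end.

The stated purpose is to act as a probe for Or43a expression. Or43a encodes one of the fly's olfactory receptors, and the plasmid comes from work that mapped the spatial distribution of individual receptor transcripts across the antenna. No feature table accompanies the record. However, pBluescript vectors generally place opposing T3 and T7 phage RNA polymerase promoters on either side of the multiple cloning site, which allows sense or antisense RNA to be transcribed in vitro from a linearised template. That arrangement is what makes this backbone well suited to generating labelled riboprobes for RNA in situ hybridisation. Because insert orientation is not given, the record does not say which promoter yields the antisense strand. The construct contains no fly promoter, tag or reporter according to the record, so it is not designed for expressing the receptor in Drosophila or in cultured cells.
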