Addgene plasmid #59653: pBS-SK(-) Dmel Or43a
Purpose: Probe for Drosophila melanogaster Or43a expression
Depositing lab: Richard Axel & Leslie Vosshall. Depositing organization: Columbia University. Publication: A spatial map of olfactory receptor expression in the Drosophila antenna. Vosshall LB, Amrein H, Morozov PS, Rzhetsky A, Axel R. Cell. 1999 Mar 5;96(5):725-36. 10.1016/S0092-8674(00)80582-6 PubMed 10089887.
Backbone
  Vector backbone: pBS-SK-
  Backbone manufacturer: Stratagene
  Backbone size w/o insert (bp): 2958
  Vector type: Bacterial Expression
Growth in bacteria
  Bacterial resistance: Ampicillin, 100 μg/mL
  Growth temperature: 37°C
  Growth strain: DH5alpha
  Copy number: High Copy
Gene/Insert
  Gene/Insert name: Or43a
  Species: D. melanogaster (fly)
  Insert size (bp): 1500
  Entrez Gene: Or43a (a.k.a. Dmel_CG1854, 43B.1, 43B1, 43a, AN14, CG1854, DOR43B.1, DOR43a, DOR87, Dmel\CG1854, Dor87, OR43a, Or, Or43A, Or43B.1, Or87, dor87, or43a)
  Cloning method: Unknown
  Sequencing primers: 5′ M13-F20; 3′ M13-Rev
Terms and licenses: Academic/Nonprofit Terms; Industry Terms: Not Available to Industry
Depositor comments: source: cDNA
How to cite: pBS-SK(-) Dmel Or43a was a gift from Richard Axel & Leslie Vosshall (Addgene plasmid # 59653 ; http://n2t.net/addgene:59653 ; RRID:Addgene_59653)
